>Addgene plasmid #180228 | MS2_SC2_S_B.1.640 | addgene full sequence | sequence record 352513 | Addgene NGS Result
GAGGATCACCCATGTCCGCTGAGCAATAACTAGCATAACCCCTTGGGGCCTCTAAACGGGTCTTGAGGGG
TTTTTTGTAATTTCACTGCCCGCTTTCCAGTCGGGAAACCTGTCGTGCCAGCTGCATTAACATGGTCATA
GCTGTTTCCTTGCGTATTGGGCGCTCTCCGCTTCCTCGCTCACTGACTCGCTGCGCTCGGTCGTTCGGGT
AAAGCCTGGGGTGCCTAATGAGCAAAAGGCCAGCAAAAGGCCAGGAACCGTAAAAAGGCCGCGTTGCTGG
CGTTTTTCCATAGGCTCCGCCCCCCTGACGAGCATCACAAAAATCGACGCTCAAGTCAGAGGTGGCGAAA
CCCGACAGGACTATAAAGATACCAGGCGTTTCCCCCTGGAAGCTCCCTCGTGCGCTCTCCTGTTCCGACC
CTGCCGCTTACCGGATACCTGTCCGCCTTTCTCCCTTCGGGAAGCGTGGCGCTTTCTCATAGCTCACGCT
GTAGGTATCTCAGTTCGGTGTAGGTCGTTCGCTCCAAGCTGGGCTGTGTGCACGAACCCCCCGTTCAGCC
CGACCGCTGCGCCTTATCCGGTAACTATCGTCTTGAGTCCAACCCGGTAAGACACGACTTATCGCCACTG
GCAGCAGCCACTGGTAACAGGATTAGCAGAGCGAGGTATGTAGGCGCTACAGAGTTCTTGAAGTGGTGGC
CTAACTACGGCTACACTAGAAGAACAGTATTTGGTATCTGCGCTCTGCTGAAGCCAGTTACCTTCGGAAA
AAGAGTTGGTAGCTCTTGATCCGGCAAACAAACCACCGCTGGTAGCGGTGGTTTTTTTGTTTGCAAGCAG
CAGATTACGCGCAGAAAAAAAGGATCTCAAGAAGATCCTTTGATCTTTTCTACGGGGTCTGACGCTCAGT
GGAACGAAAACTCACGTTAAGGGATTTTGGTCATGAGATTATCAAAAAGGATCTTCACCTAGATCCTTTT
AAATTAAAAATGAAGTTTTAAATCAATCTAAAGTATATATGAGTAAACTTGGTCTGACAGTTATTAGAAA
AATTCATCCAGCAGACGATAAAACGCAATACGCTGGCTATCCGGTGCCGCAATGCCATACAGCACCAGAA
AACGATCCGCCCATTCGCCGCCCAGTTCTTCCGCAATATCACGGGTGGCCAGCGCAATATCCTGATAACG
ATCCGCCACGCCCAGACGGCCGCAATCAATAAAGCCGCTAAAACGGCCATTTTCCACCATAATGTTCGGC
AGGCACGCATCACCATGGGTCACCACCAGATCTTCGCCATCCGGCATGCTCGCTTTCAGACGCGCAAACA
GCTCTGCCGGTGCCAGGCCCTGATGTTCTTCATCCAGATCATCCTGATCCACCAGGCCCGCTTCCATACG
GGTACGCGCACGTTCAATACGATGTTTCGCCTGATGATCAAACGGACAGGTCGCCGGGTCCAGGGTATGC
AGACGACGCATGGCATCCGCCATAATGCTCACTTTTTCTGCCGGCGCCAGATGGCTAGACAGCAGATCCT
GACCCGGCACTTCGCCCAGCAGCAGCCAATCACGGCCCGCTTCGGTCACCACATCCAGCACCGCCGCACA
CGGAACACCGGTGGTGGCCAGCCAGCTCAGACGCGCCGCTTCATCCTGCAGCTCGTTCAGCGCACCGCTC
AGATCGGTTTTCACAAACAGCACCGGACGACCCTGCGCGCTCAGACGAAACACCGCCGCATCAGAGCAGC
CAATGGTCTGCTGCGCCCAATCATAGCCAAACAGACGTTCCACCCACGCTGCCGGGCTACCCGCATGCAG
GCCATCCTGTTCAATCATACTCTTCCTTTTTCAATATTATTGAAGCATTTATCAGGGTTATTGTCTCATG
AGCGGATACATATTTGAATGTATTTAGAAAAATAAACAAATAGGGGTTCCGCGCACATTTCCCCGAAAAG
TGCCACCTAAATTGTAAGCGTTAATATTTTGTTAAAATTCGCGTTAAATTTTTGTTAAATCAGCTCATTT
TTTAACCAATAGGCCGAAATCGGCAAAATCCCTTATAAATCAAAAGAATAGACCGAGATAGGGTTGAGTG
GCCGCTACAGGGCGCTCCCATTCGCCATTCAGGCTGCGCAACTGTTGGGAAGGGCGTTTCGGTGCGGGCC
TCTTCGCTATTACGCCAGCTGGCGAAAGGGGGATGTGCTGCAAGGCGATTAAGTTGGGTAACGCCAGGGT
TTTCCCAGTCACGACGTTGTAAAACGACGGCCAGTGAGGTAATACGACTCACTATAGGGGAATTGTGAGC
GGATAACAATTCCCCTCTAGATTTACACTTTATGCTTCCGGCTCGTATGTTTCTAGAGAATTCAAATAAT
TTTGTTTAACTTTAAGAAGGAGATTTAAATTGGCTATCGCTGTAGGTAGCCGGAATTCCATTCCTAGGAG
GTTTGACCTGTGCGAGCTTTTAGTACCCTTGATAGGGAGAACGAAACCTTCGTCCCCTCCGTTCGCGTTT
ACGCGGACGGTGAGACTGAAGATAACTCATTCTCTTTAAAATATCGTTCGAACTGGACTCCCGGTCGTTT
TAACTCGACTGGGGCCAAAACGAAACAGTGGCACTACCCCTCTCCGTATTCACGGGGGGCGTTAAGTGTC
ACATCGATAGATCAAGGTGCCTACAAGCGAAGTGGGTCATCGTGGGGTCGCCCGTACGAGGAGAAAGCCG
GTTTCGGCTTCTCCCTCGACGCACGCTCCTGCTACAGCCTCTTCCCTGTAAGCCAAAACTTGACTTACAT
CGAAGTGCCGCAGAACGTTGCGAACCGGGCGTCGACCGAAGTCCTGCAAAAGGTCACCCAGGGTAATTTT
AACCTTGGTGTTGCTTTAGCAGAGGCCAGGTCGACAGCCTCACAACTCGCGACGCAAACCATTGCGCTCG
TGAAGGCGTACACTGCCGCTCGTCGCGGTAATTGGCGCCAGGCGCTCCGCTACCTTGCCCTAAACGAAGA
TCGAAAGTTTCGATCAAAACACGTGGCCGGCAGATGGTTGGAGTTGCAGTTCGGTTGGTTACCACTAATG
AGTGATATCCAGGGTGCATATGAGATGCTTACGAAGGTTCACCTTCAAGAGTTTCTTCCTATGAGAGCCG
TACGTCAGGTCGGTACTAACATCAAGTTAGATGGCCGTCTGTCGTATCCAGCTGCAAACTTCCAGACAAC
GTGCAACATATCGCGACGTATCGTGATATGGTTTTACATAAACGATGCACGTTTGGCATGGTTGTCGTCC
CTAGGTATCTTGAACCCACTAGGTATAGTGTGGGAAAAGGTGCCTTTCTCATTCGTTGTCGACTGGCTCC
TACCTGTAGGTAACATGCTCGAGGGCCTTACGGCCCCCGTGGGATGCTCCTACATGTCAGGAACAGTTAC
TGACGTAATAACGGGTGAGTCCATCATAAGCGTTGACGCTCCCTACGGGTGGACTGTGGAGAGACAGGGC
ACTGCTAAGGCCCAAATCTCAGCCATGCATCGAGGGGTACAATCCGTATGGCCAACAACTGGCGCGTACG
TAAAGTCTCCTTTCTCGATGGTCCATACCTTAGATGCGTTAGCATTAATCAGGCAACGGCTCTCTAGATA
GAGCCCTCAACCGGAGTTTGAAGCATGGCTTCTAACTTTACTCAGTTCGTTCTCGTCGACAATGGCGGAA
CTGGCGACGTGACTGTCGCCCCAAGCAACTTCGCTAACGGGGTCGCTGAATGGATCAGCTCTAACTCGCG
TTCACAGGCTTACAAAGTAACCTGTAGCGTTCGTCAGAGCTCTGCGCAGAATCGCAAATACACCATCAAA
GTCGAGGTGCCTAAAGTGGCAACCCAGACTGTTGGTGGTGTAGAGCTTCCTGTAGCCGCATGGCGTTCGT
ACTTAAATATGGAACTAACCATTCCAATTTTCGCTACGAATTCCGACTGCGAGCTTATTGTTAAGGCAAT
GCAAGGTCTTCTAAAAGATGGAAACCCGATTCCCTCAGCAATCGCAGCAAACTCCGGCATCTACGCTAAC
TTTACTCAGTTCGTTCTCGTCGACAATGGCGGTACCCATCACCATCACCATCACGGTACCGGCGACGTGA
CTGTCGCCCCAAGCAACTTCGCTAACGGGGTCGCTGAATGGATCAGCTCTAACTCGCGTTCACAGGCTTA
CAAAGTAACCTGTAGCGTTCGTCAGAGCTCTGCGCAGAATCGCAAATACACCATCAAAGTCGAGGTGCCT
AAAGTGGCAACCCAGACTGTTGGTGGTGTAGAGCTTCCTGTAGCCGCATGGCGTTCGTACTTAAATATGG
AACTAACCATTCCAATTTTCGCTACGAATTCCGACTGCGAGCTTATTGTTAAGGCAATGCAAGGTCTTCT
AAAAGATGGAAACCCGATTCCCTCAGCAATCGCAGCAAACTCCGGCATCTACTAATAGACGCCGGCCACC
GCTGAGCAATAACTAGCATAACCCCTTGGGGCCTCTAAACGGGTCTTGAGGGGTTTTTTGTCGAACAGAA
AGTAATCGTATTGTACACGGCCGCATAATCGAAATTAATACGACTCACTATAGGAGAGTCCAACCAACAG
AATCTATTGTTAGATTTCCTAATATTACAAACTTGTGCCCTTTTGGTGAAGTTTTTAACGCCACCAGCTT
TGCATCTGTTTATGCTTGGAACAGGAAGAGAATCAGCAACTGTGTTGCTGATTATTCTGTCCTATATAAT
TCCGCATCATTTTCCACTTTTAAGTGTTATGGAGTGTCTCCTACTAAATTAAATGATCTCTGCTTTACTA
GTGTCTATGCAGATTCATTTGTAATTAGAGGTGATGAAGTCAGACAAATCGCTCCAGGGCAAACTGGAAA
GATTGCTGATTATAATTATAAATTACCAGATGATTTTACAGGCTGCGTTATAGCTTGGAATTCTAACAAT
CTTGATTCTAAGGTTGGTGGTAATAATAATTACCTGTATAGATTGTTTAGGAAGTCTAATCTCAAACCTT
TTGAGAGAGATATTTCAACTGAAATCTATCAGGCCGGTAGCACACCTTGTAATGGTGTTGAAGGTTTTAA
TTGTTACCGTCCTTTACAATCATATGGTTTCCAACCCACTTATGGTGTTGGTTACCAACCATACAGAGTA
GTAGTACTTTCTTTTGAACTTCTACATGCACCAGCAACTGTTTGTGGACCTAAAAAGTCTACTAATTTGG
TTAAAAACAAATGTGTCAATTTCAACTTCAATGGTTTAACAGGCACAGGTGTTCTTACTGAGTCTAACAA
AAAGTTTCTGCCTTTCCAACAATTTGGCAGAGACATTGCTGACACTACTGATGCTGTCCGTGATCCACAG
ACACTTGAGATTCTTGACATTACACCATGTTCTTTTGGTGGTGTCAGTGTTATAACACCAGGAACAAATA
CTTCTAACCAGGTTGCTGTTCTTTATCAGGGTGTTAACTGCACAGAAGTCCCTGTTGCTATTCATGCAGA
TCAACTTACTCCTACTTGGCGTGTTTATTCTACAGGTTCTAATGTTTTTCAAACACGTGCAGGCTGTTTA
ATAGGGGCTGAACATGTCAACAACTCATATGAGTGTGACATACCCATTGGTGCAGGTATATGCGCTAGTT
ATCAGACTCAGACTAATTCTCATCGGCGGGCACGTAGTGTAGCTAGTCAATCCATCATTGCCTACACTAT
GTCACTTGGTGCAGAAAATTCAGTTGCTTACTCTAATAACTCTATTGCCATACCCACAAATTTTACTATT
AGTGTTACCACAGAAATTCTACCAGTGTCTATGACCAAGACATCAGTAGATTGTACAATGTACATTTGTG
GTGATTCAACTGAATGCAGCAATCTTTTGTTGCAATATGGCAGTTTTTGTACACAATTAAACCGTGCTTT
AACTGGAATAGCTGTTGAACAAGACAAAAACACCCAAGAAGTTTTTGCACAAGTCAAACAAATTTACAAA
ACACCACCAATTAAAGATTTTGGTGGTTTTAATTTTTCACAAATATTACCAGATCCATCAAAACCAAGCA
AGAGGTCATTTATTGAAGATCTACTTTTCAACAAAGTGACACTTGCAGATGCTGGCTTCATCAAACAATA
TGGTGATTGCCTTGGTGATATTGCTGCTAGAGACCTCATTTGTGCACAAAAGTTTAACGGCCTTAATGTT
TTGCCACCTTTGCTCACAGATGAAATGACAT
Features (pLannotate 1.2.2; 21 found; start..end, strand, type, name):
     30..77      +  terminator     T7 terminator: transcription terminator for bacteriophage T7 RNA polymerase
     83..130     -  CDS            lacI (fragment): lac repressor; lacI; The lac repressor binds to the lac operator to inhibit transcription in E. coli. This inhibition can be relieved by adding lactose or isopropyl-β-D-thiogalactopyranoside (IPTG).
    167..207     -  rep_origin     RSF ori (fragment): Plasmids containing the RSF 1030 origin of replication can be propagated in E. coli cells that contain additional plasmids with compatible origins.
    285..870     -  rep_origin     ori: high-copy-number ColE1/pMB1/pBR322/pUC origin of replication
   1044..1838    -  CDS            NeoR/KanR: aminoglycoside phosphotransferase confers resistance to neomycin, kanamycin, and G418 (Geneticin®)
   1839..1943    -  promoter       AmpR promoter: bla
   1969..2100    -  rep_origin     M13 ori (fragment): M13 bacteriophage origin of replication; arrow indicates direction of (+) strand synthesis
   2121..2277    -  CDS            lacZα (fragment): LacZα fragment of β-galactosidase; lacZ fragment
   2280..2298    +  promoter       T7 promoter: promoter for bacteriophage T7 RNA polymerase
   2299..2323    +  protein_bind   lac operator: The lac repressor binds to the lac operator to inhibit transcription in E. coli. This inhibition can be relieved by adding lactose or isopropyl-β-D-thiogalactopyranoside (IPTG). lac repressor encoded by lacI
   2332..2361    +  promoter       lac promoter: promoter for the E. coli lac operon
   2381..2403    +  RBS            RBS: efficient ribosome binding site from bacteriophage T7 gene 10 (Olins and Rangwala, 1989)
   2463..3638    +  CDS            A: MATA_BPMS2 - Experimental evidence at protein level: Swiss-Prot protein existence level 1. The maturation protein is required for the typical attachment of the phage to the side of the bacterial pili (PubMed:23810697). Binds to sequences located toward each end of the genome, hence circularizing it (PubMed:26608810). The RNA genome-maturation protein A complex is released from the capsid upon host receptor binding (PubMed:23810697). Maturation protein A enters the cell along with the viral RNA (PubMed:4551992). From Escherichia phage MS2 (Bacteriophage MS2).
   3665..4054    +  CDS            CAPSD_BPMS2: Experimental evidence at protein level: Swiss-Prot protein existence level 1. Acts as a translational repressor of viral replicase synthesis late in infection. This latter function is the result of capsid protein interaction with an RNA hairpin which contains the replicase ribosome-binding site. From Escherichia phage MS2 (Bacteriophage MS2).
   4056..4092    +  CDS            MS2 (fragment): bacteriophage MS2 coat protein binds to a specific stem-loop structure in the viral RNA (Peabody, 1993)
   4097..4114    +  CDS            7xHis (fragment): 6xHis affinity tag
   4121..4465    +  CDS            MS2 (fragment): bacteriophage MS2 coat protein binds to a specific stem-loop structure in the viral RNA (Peabody, 1993)
   4493..4540    +  terminator     T7 terminator: transcription terminator for bacteriophage T7 RNA polymerase
   4586..4604    +  promoter       T7 promoter: promoter for bacteriophage T7 RNA polymerase
   4605..6257    +  CDS            S (fragment): SPIKE_SARS2 - Experimental evidence at protein level: Swiss-Prot protein existence level 1. [Spike glycoprotein]: May down-regulate host tetherin (BST2) by lysosomal degradation, thereby counteracting its antiviral activity. From Severe acute respiratory syndrome coronavirus 2 (2019-nCoV) (SARS-CoV-2).
   6258..15      +  misc_RNA       MS2 stem loop (across the origin): stem loop that binds the bacteriophage MS2 coat protein
