[The description below was written by a language model from this plasmid's Addgene catalogue record and pLannotate feature annotations shown in this document.]
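Description:
MS2_SC2_S_B.1.640 is a bacterial expression plasmid built on the small pMX cloning backbone and designed to produce MS2 bacteriophage virus-like particles in E. coli that carry a defined fragment of SARS-CoV-2 spike RNA. It is maintained at high copy through a ColE1/pUC-type origin and selected with kanamycin via an aminoglycoside phosphotransferase gene driven by the bla promoter. Short annotated remnants of lacI, lacZα, and the M13 and RSF origins appear to be backbone or assembly leftovers rather than functional elements. The total size is about 6.26 kb, and the parts were assembled by Type IIS cloning (BsaI and Esp3I/BsmBI sites, destroyed in the process).

The payload consists of two T7-driven transcription units. The first has a T7 promoter with a lac operator and a T7 gene 10 ribosome binding site, followed by the MS2 maturation (A) protein and a synthetic coat protein dimer: two coat protein copies fused in tandem, with a 6xHis tag inserted within the second copy, which presumably serves for affinity purification of assembled particles. This unit ends at a T7 terminator. The second unit has its own T7 promoter (no operator or RBS is annotated) that transcribes the spike region encoding amino acids 319–869 with the B.1.640 lineage mutations. It is followed directly by an MS2 stem loop and a T7 terminator. The stem loop is the hairpin recognised by the coat protein, so the spike transcript is packaged into the assembling capsids as RNA rather than being intended for translation. Expression requires a host that supplies T7 RNA polymerase. Encapsidated RNA of this kind is generally used as a nuclease-protected, non-infectious control or standard for nucleic acid detection assays, although the record states only that the plasmid is for generating the packaged particles.
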