Addgene plasmid #180228: MS2_SC2_S_B.1.640
Purpose: Generation of MS2 Virus-Like Particles packaged with the sequence for the B.1.640 SARS-CoV-2 S gene (Amino Acid 319-869)
Depositing lab: Paul Freemont. Depositing organization: Imperial College London.
Backbone
  Vector backbone: pMX
  Backbone manufacturer: Life Technologies
  Backbone size w/o insert (bp): 2200
  Total vector size (bp): 6264
  Vector type: Bacterial Expression
Growth in bacteria
  Bacterial resistance: Kanamycin, 50 μg/mL
  Growth temperature: 37°C
  Growth strain: DH5alpha
  Copy number: High Copy
Gene/Insert 1
  Gene/Insert name: Maturation Protein (alt name: A Protein)
  Species: MS2 Phage
  Insert size (bp): 1182
  Promoter: T7
  Cloning method: Restriction Enzyme; 5′ cloning site BsaI (destroyed during cloning); 3′ cloning site BsaI (destroyed during cloning)
  Sequencing primers: 5′ GATGTGCTGCAAGGCGATTAAGTTG; 3′ ctatggaaaaacgccagcaacg
Gene/Insert 2
  Gene/Insert name: Coat Protein Dimer
  Species: Synthetic
  Insert size (bp): 801
  Promoter: T7
  Cloning method: Restriction Enzyme; 5′ cloning site BsaI (destroyed during cloning); 3′ cloning site BsaI (destroyed during cloning)
  Sequencing primers: 5′ GATGTGCTGCAAGGCGATTAAGTTG; 3′ ctatggaaaaacgccagcaacg
Gene/Insert 3
  Gene/Insert name: S gene
  Species: SARS-CoV-2
  Insert size (bp): 1654
  Mutation: B.1.640 (Amino Acid 319-869)
  GenBank ID: YP_009724390.1
  Entrez Gene: S (a.k.a. GU280_gp02, spike glycoprotein)
  Promoter: T7
  Cloning method: Restriction Enzyme; 5′ cloning site Esp3I (BsmBI) (destroyed during cloning); 3′ cloning site Esp3I (BsmBI) (destroyed during cloning)
  Sequencing primers: 5′ tgTCGAACAGAAAGTAATCGTATTGTAC; 3′ ctatggaaaaacgccagcaacg
How to cite: MS2_SC2_S_B.1.640 was a gift from Paul Freemont (Addgene plasmid # 180228 ; http://n2t.net/addgene:180228 ; RRID:Addgene_180228)
